>Addgene plasmid #145018 | TFORF3542 | depositor full sequence | sequence record 287168 | Full Sequence
TTAATGTAGTCTTATGCAATACTCTTGTAGTCTTGCAACATGGTAACGATGAGTTAGCAACATGCCTTAC
AAGGAGAGAAAAAGCACCGTGCATGCCGATTGGTGGAAGTAAGGTGGTACGATCGTGCCTTATTAGGAAG
GCAACAGACGGGTCTGACATGGATTGGACGAACCACTGAATTGCCGCATTGCAGAGATATTGTATTTAAG
TGCCTAGCTCGATACATAAACGGGTCTCTCTGGTTAGACCAGATCTGAGCCTGGGAGCTCTCTGGCTAAC
TAGGGAACCCACTGCTTAAGCCTCAATAAAGCTTGCCTTGAGTGCTTCAAGTAGTGTGTGCCCGTCTGTT
GTGTGACTCTGGTAACTAGAGATCCCTCAGACCCTTTTAGTCAGTGTGGAAAATCTCTAGCAGTGGCGCC
CGAACAGGGACTTGAAAGCGAAAGGGAAACCAGAGGAGCTCTCTCGACGCAGGACTCGGCTTGCTGAAGC
GCGCACGGCAAGAGGCGAGGGGCGGCGACTGGTGAGTACGCCAAAAATTTTGACTAGCGGAGGCTAGAAG
GAGAGAGATGGGTGCGAGAGCGTCAGTATTAAGCGGGGGAGAATTAGATCGCGATGGGAAAAAATTCGGT
TAAGGCCAGGGGGAAAGAAAAAATATAAATTAAAACATATAGTATGGGCAAGCAGGGAGCTAGAACGATT
CGCAGTTAATCCTGGCCTGTTAGAAACATCAGAAGGCTGTAGACAAATACTGGGACAGCTACAACCATCC
CTTCAGACAGGATCAGAAGAACTTAGATCATTATATAATACAGTAGCAACCCTCTATTGTGTGCATCAAA
GGATAGAGATAAAAGACACCAAGGAAGCTTTAGACAAGATAGAGGAAGAGCAAAACAAAAGTAAGACCAC
CGCACAGCAAGCGGCCGCTGATCTTCAGACCTGGAGGAGGAGATATGAGGGACAATTGGAGAAGTGAATT
ATATAAATATAAAGTAGTAAAAATTGAACCATTAGGAGTAGCACCCACCAAGGCAAAGAGAAGAGTGGTG
CAGAGAGAAAAAAGAGCAGTGGGAATAGGAGCTTTGTTCCTTGGGTTCTTGGGAGCAGCAGGAAGCACTA
TGGGCGCAGCGTCAATGACGCTGACGGTACAGGCCAGACAATTATTGTCTGGTATAGTGCAGCAGCAGAA
CAATTTGCTGAGGGCTATTGAGGCGCAACAGCATCTGTTGCAACTCACAGTCTGGGGCATCAAGCAGCTC
CAGGCAAGAATCCTGGCTGTGGAAAGATACCTAAAGGATCAACAGCTCCTGGGGATTTGGGGTTGCTCTG
GAAAACTCATTTGCACCACTGCTGTGCCTTGGAATGCTAGTTGGAGTAATAAATCTCTGGAACAGATTTG
GAATCACACGACCTGGATGGAGTGGGACAGAGAAATTAACAATTACACAAGCTTAATACACTCCTTAATT
GAAGAATCGCAAAACCAGCAAGAAAAGAATGAACAAGAATTATTGGAATTAGATAAATGGGCAAGTTTGT
GGAATTGGTTTAACATAACAAATTGGCTGTGGTATATAAAATTATTCATAATGATAGTAGGAGGCTTGGT
AGGTTTAAGAATAGTTTTTGCTGTACTTTCTATAGTGAATAGAGTTAGGCAGGGATATTCACCATTATCG
TTTCAGACCCACCTCCCAACCCCGAGGGGACCCATGCATTGCATCTCAATTAGTCAGCAACCAGGTGTGG
AAAGTCCCCAGGCTCCCCAGCAGGCAGAAGTATGCAAAGCATGCGTCTCAATTAGTCAGCAACCATAGTC
CCGCCCCTAACTCCGCCCATCCCGCCCCTAACTCCGCCCAGTTCCGCCCATTCTCCGCCCCATGGCTGAC
TAATTTTTTTTATTTATGCAGAGGCCGAGGCCGCCTCGGCCTCTGAGCTATTCCAGAAGTAGTGAGGAGG
CTTTTTTGGAGGCCTAGGCTTTTGCAAAAAGCTTTCTAGAGGTACCACCGGAGCTTACCATGACCGAGTA
CAAGCCCACGGTGCGCCTCGCCACCCGCGACGACGTCCCCAGGGCCGTACGCACCCTCGCCGCCGCGTTC
GCCGACTACCCCGCCACGCGCCACACCGTCGATCCGGACCGCCACATCGAGCGGGTCACCGAGCTGCAAG
AACTCTTCCTCACGCGCGTCGGGCTCGACATCGGCAAGGTGTGGGTCGCGGACGACGGCGCCGCCGTGGC
GGTCTGGACCACGCCGGAGAGCGTCGAAGCGGGGGCGGTGTTCGCCGAGATCGGCCCGCGCATGGCCGAG
TTGAGCGGTTCCCGGCTGGCCGCGCAGCAACAGATGGAAGGCCTCCTGGCGCCGCACCGGCCCAAGGAGC
CCGCGTGGTTCCTGGCCACCGTCGGCGTCTCGCCCGACCACCAGGGCAAGGGTCTGGGCAGCGCCGTCGT
GCTCCCCGGAGTGGAGGCGGCCGAGCGCGCCGGGGTGCCCGCCTTCCTGGAGACCTCCGCGCCCCGCAAC
CTCCCCTTCTACGAGCGGCTCGGCTTCACCGTCACCGCCGACGTCGAGGTGCCCGAAGGACCGCGCACCT
GGTGCATGACCCGCAAGCCCGGTGCCAGTTAACGAATTCTAGATCTTGAGACAAATGGCAGTATTCATCC
ACAATTTTAAAAGAAAAGGGGGGATTGGGGGGTACAGTGCAGGGGAAAGAATAGTAGACATAATAGCAAC
AGACATACAAACTAAAGAATTACAAAAACAAATTACAAAAATTCAAAATTTTCGGGTTTATTACAGGGAC
AGCAGAGATCCACTTTGGCGCCGGCTCGAGGCCTGCAGGTGCAAAGATGGATAAAGTTTTAAACAGAGAG
GAATCTTTGCAGCTAATGGACCTTCTAGGTCTTGAAAGGAGTGGGAATTGGCTCCGGTGCCCGTCAGTGG
GCAGAGCGCACATCGCCCACAGTCCCCGAGAAGTTGGGGGGAGGGGTCGGCAATTGAACCGGTGCCTAGA
GAAGGTGGCGCGGGGTAAACTGGGAAAGTGATGTCGTGTACTGGCTCCGCCTTTTTCCCGAGGGTGGGGG
AGAACCGTATATAAGTGCAGTAGTCGCCGTGAACGTTCTTTTTCGCAACGGGTTTGCCGCCAGAACACAG
GTAAGTGCCGTGTGTGGTTCCCGCGGGCCTGGCCTCTTTACGGGTTATGGCCCTTGCGTGCCTTGAATTA
CTTCCACCTGGCTGCAGTACGTGATTCTTGATCCCGAGCTTCGGGTTGGAAGTGGGTGGGAGAGTTCGAG
GCCTTGCGCTTAAGGAGCCCCTTCGCCTCGTGCTTGAGTTGAGGCCTGGCCTGGGCGCTGGGGCCGCCGC
GTGCGAATCTGGTGGCACCTTCGCGCCTGTCTCGCTGCTTTCGATAAGTCTCTAGCCATTTAAAATTTTT
GATGACCTGCTGCGACGCTTTTTTTCTGGCAAGATAGTCTTGTAAATGCGGGCCAAGATCTGCACACTGG
TATTTCGGTTTTTGGGGCCGCGGGCGGCGACGGGGCCCGTGCGTCCCAGCGCACATGTTCGGCGAGGCGG
GGCCTGCGAGCGCGGCCACCGAGAATCGGACGGGGGTAGTCTCAAGCTGGCCGGCCTGCTCTGGTGCCTG
GCCTCGCGCCGCCGTGTATCGCCCCGCCCTGGGCGGCAAGGCTGGCCCGGTCGGCACCAGTTGCGTGAGC
GGAAAGATGGCCGCTTCCCGGCCCTGCTGCAGGGAGCTCAAAATGGAGGACGCGGCGCTCGGGAGAGCGG
GCGGGTGAGTCACCCACACAAAGGAAAAGGGCCTTTCCGTCCTCAGCCGTCGCTTCATGTGACTCCACGG
AGTACCGGGCGCCGTCCAGGCACCTCGATTAGTTCTCGAGCTTTTGGAGTACGTCGTCTTTAGGTTGGGG
GGAGGGGTTTTATGCGATGGAGTTTCCCCACACTGAGTGGGTGGAGACTGAAGTTAGGCCAGCTTGGCAC
TTGATGTAATTCTCCTTGGAATTTGCCCTTTTTGAGTTTGGATCTTGGTTCATTCTCAAGCCTCAGACAG
TGGTTCAAAGTTTTTTTCTTCCATTTCAGGTGTCGTGAGGCTAGCATCGATTGATCAACAAGTTTGTACA
AAAAAGTTGGCATGGGACTGTTGACATTCAGGGATGTGGCCATAGAATTCTCTCGGGAGGAGTGGGAACA
CCTGGACTCAGATCAGAAGCTTTTATATGGGGATGTGATGTTAGAGAACTACGGAAACCTGGTCTCTCTG
GGTCTCGCTGTCTCTAAGCCGGACCTGATCACCTTTTTGGAGCAAAGGAAAGAGCCCTGGAATGTGAAGA
GTGCAGAGACAGTAGCCATCCAGCCAGATATCTTTTCTCATGATACTCAAGGCCTCTTAAGAAAGAAGCT
TATAGAAGCATCATTCCAAAAAGTGATATTGGATGGATATGGGAGCTGTGGCCCTCAGAATTTAAACTTA
AGGAAAGAGTGGGAAAGTGAGGGCAAAATAATCCTATGGTGCCCAACTTTCTTGTACAAAGTGGTTGATA
TCGGTAAGCCTATCCCTAACCCTCTCCTCGGTCTCGATTCTACGTAGTAATGAACTAGTCCGTAACTTGA
AAGTATTTCGATTTCTTGGCTTTATATATCTTGTGGAAAGGACGATGCCGGGGTACGCACTAGCCGATAA
CGCGTTAAGTCGACAATCAACCTCTGGATTACAAAATTTGTGAAAGATTGACTGGTATTCTTAACTATGT
TGCTCCTTTTACGCTATGTGGATACGCTGCTTTAATGCCTTTGTATCATGCTATTGCTTCCCGTATGGCT
TTCATTTTCTCCTCCTTGTATAAATCCTGGTTGCTGTCTCTTTATGAGGAGTTGTGGCCCGTTGTCAGGC
AACGTGGCGTGGTGTGCACTGTGTTTGCTGACGCAACCCCCACTGGTTGGGGCATTGCCACCACCTGTCA
GCTCCTTTCCGGGACTTTCGCTTTCCCCCTCCCTATTGCCACGGCGGAACTCATCGCCGCCTGCCTTGCC
CGCTGCTGGACAGGGGCTCGGCTGTTGGGCACTGACAATTCCGTGGTGTTGTCGGGGAAATCATCGTCCT
TTCCTTGGCTGCTCGCCTGTGTTGCCACCTGGATTCTGCGCGGGACGTCCTTCTGCTACGTCCCTTCGGC
CCTCAATCCAGCGGACCTTCCTTCCCGCGGCCTGCTGCCGGCTCTGCGGCCTCTTCCGCGTCTTCGCCTT
CGCCCTCAGACGAGTCGGATCTCCCTTTGGGCCGCCTCCCCGCGTCGACTTTAAGACCAATGACTTACAA
GGCAGCTGTAGATCTTAGCCACTTTTTAAAAGAAAAGGGGGGACTGGAAGGGCTAATTCACTCCCAACGA
AGACAAGATCTGCTTTTTGCTTGTACTGGGTCTCTCTGGTTAGACCAGATCTGAGCCTGGGAGCTCTCTG
GCTAACTAGGGAACCCACTGCTTAAGCCTCAATAAAGCTTGCCTTGAGTGCTTCAAGTAGTGTGTGCCCG
TCTGTTGTGTGACTCTGGTAACTAGAGATCCCTCAGACCCTTTTAGTCAGTGTGGAAAATCTCTAGCAGT
ACGTATAGTAGTTCATGTCATCTTATTATTCAGTATTTATAACTTGCAAAGAAATGAATATCAGAGAGTG
AGAGGAACTTGTTTATTGCAGCTTATAATGGTTACAAATAAAGCAATAGCATCACAAATTTCACAAATAA
AGCATTTTTTTCACTGCATTCTAGTTGTGGTTTGTCCAAACTCATCAATGTATCTTATCATGTCTGGCTC
TAGCTATCCCGCCCCTAACTCCGCCCATCCCGCCCCTAACTCCGCCCAGTTCCGCCCATTCTCCGCCCCA
TGGCTGACTAATTTTTTTTATTTATGCAGAGGCCGAGGCCGCCTCGGCCTCTGAGCTATTCCAGAAGTAG
TGAGGAGGCTTTTTTGGAGGCCTAGGGACGTACCCAATTCGCCCTATAGTGAGTCGTATTACGCGCGCTC
ACTGGCCGTCGTTTTACAACGTCGTGACTGGGAAAACCCTGGCGTTACCCAACTTAATCGCCTTGCAGCA
CATCCCCCTTTCGCCAGCTGGCGTAATAGCGAAGAGGCCCGCACCGATCGCCCTTCCCAACAGTTGCGCA
GCCTGAATGGCGAATGGG
[124 nt withheld, positions 6179-6302]
C
[91 nt withheld, positions 6304-6394]
A
[49 nt withheld, positions 6396-6444]
CCTTTGACGTTGGAGTCCACGTTCTTT
[37 nt withheld, positions 6472-6508]
ACCCTATCTCGGTCTATTCTTTTGATTTATAAGGGATTTTGCCGATTTCGGCCTATTGGTTAAAAAATGA
GCTGATTTAACAAAAATTTAACGCGAATTTTAACAAAATATTAACGCTTACAATTTAGGTGGCACTTTTC
GGGGAAATGTGCGCGGAACCCCTATTTGTTTATTTTTCTAAATACATTCAAATATGTATCCGCTCATGAG
ACAATAACCCTGATAAATGCTTCAATAATATTGAAAAAGGAAGAGTATGAGTATTCAACATTTCCGTGTC
GCCCTTATTCCCTTTTTTGCGGCATTTTGCCTTCCTGTTTTTGCTCACCCAGAAACGCTGGTGAAAGTAA
AAGATGCTGAAGATCAGTTGGGTGCACGAGTGGGTTACATCGAACTGGATCTCAACAGCGGTAAGATCCT
TGAGAGTTTTCGCCCCGAAGAACGTTTTCCAATGATGAGCACTTTTAAAGTTCTGCTATGTGGCGCGGTA
TTATCCCGTATTGACGCCGGGCAAGAGCAACTCGGTCGCCGCATACACTATTCTCAGAATGACTTGGTTG
AGTACTCACCAGTCACAGAAAAGCATCTTACGGATGGCATGACAGTAAGAGAATTATGCAGTGCTGCCAT
AACCATGAGTGATAACACTGCGGCCAACTTACTTCTGACAACGATCGGAGGACCGAAGGAGCTAACCGCT
TTTTTGCACAACATGGGGGATCATGTAACTCGCCTTGATCGTTGGGAACCGGAGCTGAATGAAGCCATAC
CAAACGACGAGCGTGACACCACGATGCCTGTAGCAATGGCAACAACGTTGCGCAAACTATTAACTGGCGA
ACTACTTACTCTAGCTTCCCGGCAACAATTAATAGACTGGATGGAGGCGGATAAAGTTGCAGGACCACTT
CTGCGCTCGGCCCTTCCGGCTGGCTGGTTTATTGCTGATAAATCTGGAGCCGGTGAGCGTGGGTCTCGCG
GTATCATTGCAGCACTGGGGCCAGATGGTAAGCCCTCCCGTATCGTAGTTATCTACACGACGGGGAGTCA
GGCAACTATGGATGAACGAAATAGACAGATCGCTGAGATAGGTGCCTCACTGATTAAGCATTGGTAACTG
TCAGACCAAGTTTACTCATATATACTTTAGATTGATTTAAAACTTCATTTTTAATTTAAAAGGATCTAGG
TGAAGATCCTTTTTGATAATCTCATGACCAAAATCCCTTAACGTGAGTTTTCGTTCCACTGAGCGTCAGA
CCCCGTAGAAAAGATCAAAGGATCTTCTTGAGATCCTTTTTTTCTGCGCGTAATCTGCTGCTTGCAAACA
AAAAAACCACCGCTACCAGCGGTGGTTTGTTTGCCGGATCAAGAGCTACCAACTCTTTTTCCGAAGGTAA
CTGGCTTCAGCAGAGCGCAGATACCAAATACTGTTCTTCTAGTGTAGCCGTAGTTAGGCCACCACTTCAA
GAACTCTGTAGCACCGCCTACATACCTCGCTCTGCTAATCCTGTTACCAGTGGCTGCTGCCAGTGGCGAT
AAGTCGTGTCTTACCGGGTTGGACTCAAGACGATAGTTACCGGATAAGGCGCAGCGGTCGGGCTGAACGG
GGGGTTCGTGCACACAGCCCAGCTTGGAGCGAACGACCTACACCGAACTGAGATACCTACAGCGTGAGCT
ATGAGAAAGCGCCACGCTTCCCGAAGGGAGAAAGGCGGACAGGTATCCGGTAAGCGGCAGGGTCGGAACA
GGAGAGCGCACGAGGGAGCTTCCAGGGGGAAACGCCTGGTATCTTTATAGTCCTGTCGGGTTTCGCCACC
TCTGACTTGAGCGTCGATTTTTGTGATGCTCGTCAGGGGGGCGGAGCCTATGGAAAAACGCCAGCAACGC
GGCCTTTTTACGGTTCCTGGCCTTTTGCTGGCCTTTTGCTCACATGTTCTTTCCTGCGTTATCCCCTGAT
TCTGTGGATAACCGTATTACCGCCTTTGAGTGAGCTGATACCGCTCGCCGCAGCCGAACGACCGAGCGCA
GCGAGTCAGTGAGCGAGGAAGCGGAAGAGCGCCCAATACGCAAACCGCCTCTCCCCGCGCGTTGGCCGAT
TCATTAATGCAGCTGGCACGACAGGTTTCCCGACTGGAAAGCGGGCAGTGAGCGCAACGCAATTAATGTG
AGTTAGCTCACTCATTAGGCACCCCAGGCTTTACACTTTATGCTTCCGGCTCGTATGTTGTGTGGAATTG
TGAGCGGATAACAATTTCACACAGGAAACAGCTATGACCATGATTACGCCAAGCGCGCAATTAACCCTCA
CTAAAGGGAACAAAAGCTGGAGCTGCAAGC
Features (pLannotate 1.2.2; 34 found; start..end, strand, type, name):
      5..231     +  promoter       RSV promoter: Rous sarcoma virus enhancer/promoter
    232..412     +  LTR            5' LTR (truncated): truncated 5' long terminal repeat (LTR) from HIV-1
    459..584     +  misc_feature   HIV-1 Ψ: packaging signal of human immunodeficiency virus type 1
    568..931     +  CDS            HIV-1 gag (fragment): gag protein from human immunodeficiency virus 1; gag
   1077..1310    +  misc_feature   RRE: The Rev response element (RRE) of HIV-1 allows for Rev-dependent mRNA export from the nucleus to the cytoplasm.
   1687..1713    +  CDS            Rev (fragment): human immunodeficiency virus 1 (HIV-1) Rev protein; rev; enhances nuclear export of unspliced and incompletely spliced viral mRNAs
   1720..1743    +  promoter       SV40 promoter (fragment): SV40 early promoter
   1744..1815    +  promoter       SV40 promoter (fragment): SV40 enhancer and early promoter
   1839..1974    +  rep_origin     SV40 ori: SV40 origin of replication
   2020..2616    +  CDS            PuroR (fragment): puromycin N-acetyltransferase; pac from Streptomyces; confers resistance to puromycin
   2665..2782    +  misc_feature   cPPT/CTS: central polypurine tract and central termination sequence of HIV-1
   2847..2913    +  CDS            small t antigen (fragment): SV40 (simian virus 40) small t antigen
   2920..4098    +  promoter       EF-1α promoter: strong constitutive promoter for human elongation factor EF-1α
   4119..4136    +  protein_bind   attB1 (fragment): mutant version of attB; core recombination site for the Gateway® BP reaction BP Clonase™
   4142..4519    +  CDS            ZNF720: ZN720_HUMAN - Experimental evidence at protein level: Swiss-Prot protein existence level 1. From Homo sapiens (Human).
   4522..4545    -  protein_bind   attB2: mutant version of attB; recombination site for the Gateway® BP reaction BP Clonase™
   4553..4594    +  CDS            V5 tag: epitope tag from simian virus 5
   4610..4663    +  promoter       U6 promoter (fragment): RNA polymerase III promoter for human U6 snRNA
   4705..5293    +  misc_feature   WPRE: woodchuck hepatitis virus posttranscriptional regulatory element
   5344..5363    +  misc_feature   cPPT/CTS (fragment): central polypurine tract and central termination sequence of HIV-1
   5365..5598    +  LTR            3' LTR (ΔU3): self-inactivating 3' long terminal repeat (LTR) from HIV-1
   5676..5797    +  polyA_signal   SV40 poly(A) signal: SV40 polyadenylation signal
   5837..5972    +  rep_origin     SV40 ori: SV40 origin of replication
   5993..6011    -  promoter       T7 promoter: promoter for bacteriophage T7 RNA polymerase
   6019..6174    +  CDS            lacZα (fragment): LacZα fragment of β-galactosidase; lacZ fragment
   6179..6607    +  rep_origin     f1 ori (sequence partly withheld): f1 bacteriophage origin of replication; arrow indicates direction of (+) strand synthesis
   6660..6764    +  promoter       AmpR promoter: bla
   6765..7625    +  CDS            AmpR: β-lactamase; bla; confers resistance to ampicillin, carbenicillin, and related antibiotics
   7796..8384    +  rep_origin     ori: high-copy-number ColE1/pMB1/pBR322/pUC origin of replication
   8567..8659    +  CDS            lacI (fragment): lac repressor; lacI; The lac repressor binds to the lac operator to inhibit transcription in E. coli. This inhibition can be relieved by adding lactose or isopropyl-β-D-thiogalactopyranoside (IPTG).
   8672..8693    +  protein_bind   CAP binding site: CAP binding activates transcription in the presence of cAMP. E. coli catabolite activator protein
   8708..8738    +  promoter       lac promoter: promoter for the E. coli lac operon
   8746..8762    +  protein_bind   lac operator: The lac repressor binds to the lac operator to inhibit transcription in E. coli. This inhibition can be relieved by adding lactose or isopropyl-β-D-thiogalactopyranoside (IPTG). lac repressor encoded by lacI
   8807..8825    +  promoter       T3 promoter: promoter for bacteriophage T3 RNA polymerase
