[The description below was written by a language model from this plasmid's Addgene catalogue record and pLannotate feature annotations shown in this document.]
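Description:
TFORF3542 is a third-generation-style, self-inactivating lentiviral expression plasmid built on the pLX_TRC317 backbone from the Broad Institute Genetic Perturbation Platform. It is one member of a barcoded library of human transcription factor ORFs. In bacteria it is maintained through a high-copy ColE1/pUC-type origin and selected with ampicillin via the AmpR (β-lactamase) cassette. An f1 origin and remnants of a lac/lacZα cloning region with flanking T7 and T3 promoters are also annotated. The depositor notes that the plasmid can recombine.

The viral genome is driven by an RSV promoter fused to a truncated HIV-1 5' LTR, followed by the Ψ packaging signal with a gag fragment, the RRE for Rev-dependent nuclear export, a cPPT/CTS, a WPRE to enhance transcript expression, and a ΔU3 3' LTR that inactivates LTR promoter activity after integration. An SV40 poly(A) signal lies downstream of the 3' LTR. Two cassettes sit within this unit. An SV40 early promoter/origin region drives puromycin N-acetyltransferase for selecting transduced mammalian cells. An EF-1α promoter drives human ZNF720, which was inserted by Gateway recombination and is flanked by attB1 and attB2 sites, with a C-terminal V5 epitope tag for detection.

The catalogue describes a unique 24-bp barcode associated with each ORF. It is not separately annotated in the feature table, so its position cannot be stated from the record. The short U6 promoter fragment called between the V5 tag and the WPRE is a partial match, and its function is not stated. The construct is intended for ZNF720 overexpression, particularly in pooled screens where barcode readout identifies which transcription factor each cell received, as in directed differentiation studies.
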