Addgene plasmid #145018: TFORF3542
Purpose: Lentiviral vector for overexpressing transcription factor ORFs with unique 24-bp barcodes. Barcodes facilitate identification of transcription factors in pooled screens.
Depositing lab: Feng Zhang. Depositing organization: Broad Institute. Publication: A transcription factor atlas of directed differentiation. Joung J, Ma S, Tay T, Geiger-Schuller KR, Kirchgatterer PC, Verdine VK, Guo B, Arias-Garcia MA, Allen WE, Singh A, Kuksenko O, Abudayyeh OO, Gootenberg JS, Fu Z, Macrae RK, Buenrostro JD, Regev A, Zhang F. Cell. 2023 Jan 5;186(1):209-229.e26. doi: 10.1016/j.cell.2022.11.026. PubMed 36608654.
Backbone
  Vector backbone: pLX_TRC317
  Backbone manufacturer: Broad Institute Genetic Perturbation Platform
  Backbone size w/o insert (bp): 8264
  Vector type: Mammalian Expression, Lentiviral
  Selectable markers: Puromycin
Growth in bacteria
  Bacterial resistance: Ampicillin, 100 μg/mL
  Growth temperature: 37°C
  Growth strain: NEB Stable
  Copy number: High Copy
Gene/Insert
  Gene/Insert name: ZNF720
  Species: H. sapiens (human)
  Insert size (bp): 584
  Entrez Gene: ZNF720 (a.k.a. MGC9313, MGC62019)
  Promoter: EF1a
  Tag / fusion protein: V5 (C terminal on insert)
  Cloning method: Gateway Cloning
  Sequencing primers: 5′ GGGTGGAGACTGAAGTTAGGCCAG; 3′ CACATAGCGTAAAAGGAGCAACATAG
Resource information
  A portion of this plasmid was derived from a plasmid made by: Broad Institute Genetic Perturbation Platform
Terms and licenses: Academic/Nonprofit Terms; Industry Terms: Not Available to Industry
Depositor comments: NM_001130913.1 Please test multiple small colonies in case of plasmid recombination. To make this collection available in a timely manner, a portion of this collection was not fully sequenced by Addgene. If an Addgene verified full plasmid sequence is not available, please contact us prior to placing an order to request the full sequence.
How to cite: TFORF3542 was a gift from Feng Zhang (Addgene plasmid # 145018 ; http://n2t.net/addgene:145018 ; RRID:Addgene_145018)
