>Addgene plasmid #145018 | TFORF3542 | depositor partial sequence | sequence record 287169 | Insert
ATCGATTGATCAACAAGTTTGTACAAAAAAGTTGGCATGGGACTGTTGACATTCAGGGATGTGGCCATAG
AATTCTCTCGGGAGGAGTGGGAACACCTGGACTCAGATCAGAAGCTTTTATATGGGGATGTGATGTTAGA
GAACTACGGAAACCTGGTCTCTCTGGGTCTCGCTGTCTCTAAGCCGGACCTGATCACCTTTTTGGAGCAA
AGGAAAGAGCCCTGGAATGTGAAGAGTGCAGAGACAGTAGCCATCCAGCCAGATATCTTTTCTCATGATA
CTCAAGGCCTCTTAAGAAAGAAGCTTATAGAAGCATCATTCCAAAAAGTGATATTGGATGGATATGGGAG
CTGTGGCCCTCAGAATTTAAACTTAAGGAAAGAGTGGGAAAGTGAGGGCAAAATAATCCTATGGTGCCCA
ACTTTCTTGTACAAAGTGGTTGATATCGGTAAGCCTATCCCTAACCCTCTCCTCGGTCTCGATTCTACGT
AGTAATGAACTAGTCCGTAACTTGAAAGTATTTCGATTTCTTGGCTTTATATATCTTGTGGAAAGGACGA
TGCCGGGGTACGCACTAGCCGATA
