>Addgene plasmid #145018 | TFORF3542 | depositor partial sequence | sequence record 287170 | Barcode
TGCCGGGGTACGCACTAGCCGATA
