>Addgene plasmid #145018 | TFORF3542 | addgene partial sequence | sequence record 319947 | WPRE-R 5'-CATAGCGTAAAAGGAGCAACA-3'
AAATTTTGTAATCCAGAGGTTGATTGTCGACTTAACGCGTTATCGGCTAGTGCGTACCCCGGCATCGTCC
TTTCCACAAGATATATAAAGCCAAGAAATCGAAATACTTTCAAGTTACGGACTAGTTCATTACTACGTAG
AATCGAGACCGAGGAGAGGGTTAGGGATAGGCTTACCGATATCAACCACTTTGTACAAGAAAGTTGGGCA
CCATAGGATTATTTTGCCCTCACTTTCCCACTCTTTCCTTAAGTTTAAATTCTGAGGGCCACAGCTCCCA
TATCCATCCAATATCACTTTTTGGAATGATGCTTCTATAAGCTTCTTTCTTAAGAGGCCTTGAGTATCAT
GAGAAAAGATATCTGGCTGGATGGCTACTGTCTCTGCACTCTTCACATTCCAGGGCTCTTTCCTTTGCTC
CAAAAAGGTGATCAGGTCCGGCTTAGAGACAGCGAGACCCAGAGAGACCAGGTTTCCGTAGTTCTCTAAC
ATCACATCCCCATATAAAAGCTTCTGATCTGAGTCCAGGTGTTCCCACTCCTCCCGAGAGAATTCTATGG
CCACATCCCTGAATGTCAACAGTCCCATGCCAACTTTTTTGTACAAACTTGTTGATCAATCGATGCTAGC
CTCACGACACCTGAAATGGAAGAAAAAAACTTTGAACCACTGTCTGAGGCTTGAGAATGAACCAAGATCC
AAACTCAAAAAGGGCAAATTCCAAGGAGAATTACATCAAGTGCCAAGCTGGCCTAACTTCAGTCTCCACC
CACTC
